Addgene plasmid #166676: deltaVP1 + VP2C-GFP
Purpose: Yeast integrative plasmid for expressing Murine polyomavirus deltaVP1 (GAL1 promoter) and GFP tagged with VP2C (GAL10 promoter). Contains uracil auxotrophic marker (K. lactis URA3)
Depositing lab: Claudia Vickers. Depositing organization: University of Queensland. Publication: Artificial Self-assembling Nanocompartment for Organizing Metabolic Pathways in Yeast. Cheah LC, Stark T, Adamson LSR, Abidin RS, Lau YH, Sainsbury F, Vickers CE. ACS Synth Biol. 2021 Dec 17;10(12):3251-3263. doi: 10.1021/acssynbio.1c00045. Epub 2021 Sep 30. PubMed 34591448.
Backbone
  Vector backbone: pILGFPB5A
  Vector type: Yeast Expression, Synthetic Biology
  Selectable markers: URA3
Growth in bacteria
  Bacterial resistance: Ampicillin, 100 μg/mL
  Growth temperature: 37°C
  Growth strain: DH5alpha
  Copy number: High Copy
Gene/Insert 1
  Gene/Insert name: VP2C-GFP (alt names: VP2C-yEGFP; Murine polyomavirus VP2(251-301)-GFP)
  Species: S. cerevisiae (budding yeast), Synthetic; Murine polyomavirus
  Insert size (bp): 927
  Promoter: GAL10
  Cloning method: Gibson Cloning
  Sequencing primers: 5′ GTGGTAATGCCATGTAATATGATTATTAAAC; 3′ GCATTGGCACGGTGCAACAC
Gene/Insert 2
  Gene/Insert name: Murine polyomavirus deltaVP1 (NLS deletion mutant) (alt name: MPyV deltaVP1)
  Species: S. cerevisiae (budding yeast), Synthetic; Murine polyomavirus
  Insert size (bp): 1143
  Promoter: GAL1
  Cloning method: Gibson Cloning
  Sequencing primers: 5′ ACTTCTTATTCAAATGTCATAAAAGTATCAAC; 3′ CCAGCCTGCTTTTCTGTAAC
Terms and licenses: Academic/Nonprofit Terms; Industry Terms: Not Available to Industry
Depositor comments: Please visit https://www.biorxiv.org/content/10.1101/2021.01.30.428974v1 for BioRxiv preprint
How to cite: deltaVP1 + VP2C-GFP was a gift from Claudia Vickers (Addgene plasmid # 166676 ; http://n2t.net/addgene:166676 ; RRID:Addgene_166676)
