[The description below was written by a language model from this plasmid's Addgene catalogue record and pLannotate feature annotations shown in this document.]
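Description:
deltaVP1 + VP2C-GFP is a yeast integrative expression plasmid built on the pILGFPB5A backbone for galactose-regulated co-expression of two murine polyomavirus-derived proteins in Saccharomyces cerevisiae. It is propagated in E. coli through a high-copy ColE1/pUC-type origin and an ampicillin resistance gene (β-lactamase with its own promoter). No yeast replication origin is annotated, which fits its integrative design. Yeast selection relies on a URA3 uracil auxotrophic marker. The catalogue entry describes it as the Kluyveromyces lactis URA3, whereas the automated annotation matched it to the S. cerevisiae homologue. Short fragments of URA3, its promoter, lacZα, lacI, rop and bom also appear in the feature table and look like backbone remnants. The record does not state the integration locus, or whether the URA3 fragments serve as targeting homology.

The payload sits around the divergent GAL1,10 promoter, which is regulated by Gal4 and drives two open reading frames in opposite directions. On the GAL1 side is deltaVP1, a mutant of the major capsid protein VP1 lacking its nuclear localisation signal. VP1 forms pentamers that assemble into an icosahedral shell. On the GAL10 side is VP2C-GFP, in which a C-terminal segment of the minor capsid protein VP2 (residues 251–301) is fused upstream of a yeast-enhanced GFP, annotated as GFPmut3. In the virus, VP2 associates with VP1 pentamers inside the capsid, so the VP2C segment would be expected to act as an anchor directing the fluorescent cargo into assembled VP1 particles. According to the associated publication title, the construct belongs to work on artificial self-assembling nanocompartments for organising metabolic pathways in yeast, where GFP presumably serves as a trackable model cargo for encapsulation.
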