Features (pLannotate 1.2.2; 17 found; start..end, strand, type, name):
      6..105     +  CDS            URA3 (fragment): orotidine-5'-phosphate decarboxylase, required for uracil biosynthesis; S. cerevisiae URA3; yeast auxotrophic marker, counterselectable with 5-fluoroorotic acid (5-FOA)
    259..275     -  protein_bind   lac operator: The lac repressor binds to the lac operator to inhibit transcription in E. coli. This inhibition can be relieved by adding lactose or isopropyl-β-D-thiogalactopyranoside (IPTG). lac repressor encoded by lacI
    283..313     -  promoter       lac promoter: promoter for the E. coli lac operon
    328..349     -  protein_bind   CAP binding site: CAP binding activates transcription in the presence of cAMP. E. coli catabolite activator protein
    362..454     -  CDS            lacI (fragment): lac repressor; lacI; The lac repressor binds to the lac operator to inhibit transcription in E. coli. This inhibition can be relieved by adding lactose or isopropyl-β-D-thiogalactopyranoside (IPTG).
    637..1225    -  rep_origin     ori: high-copy-number ColE1/pMB1/pBR322/pUC origin of replication
   1396..2256    -  CDS            AmpR: β-lactamase; bla; confers resistance to ampicillin, carbenicillin, and related antibiotics
   2257..2361    -  promoter       AmpR promoter: bla
   2456..2491    +  CDS            rop (fragment): Rop protein, which maintains plasmids at low copy number; rop
   2593..2692    +  misc_feature   bom (fragment): basis of mobility region from pBR322
   2698..2855    -  CDS            lacZα (fragment): LacZα fragment of β-galactosidase; lacZ fragment
   2862..3025    +  promoter       URA3 promoter (fragment): S. cerevisiae URA3
   3028..3813    +  CDS            URA3: PYRF_YEAST - Experimental evidence at protein level: Swiss-Prot protein existence level 1. From Saccharomyces cerevisiae (strain ATCC 204508 / S288c) (Baker's yeast).
   4113..4823    -  CDS            GFPmut3: GFPmut3 is a basic (constitutively fluorescent) green fluorescent protein published in 1996, derived from Aequorea victoria. It is reported to be a very rapidly-maturing weak dimer.
   4878..5030    -  CDS            VP2_POVMA (fragment): Experimental evidence at protein level: Swiss-Prot protein existence level 1. [Isoform VP3]: structural protein that resides within the core of the capsid surrounded by 72 VP1 pentamers. Following virus endocytosis and trafficking to the endoplasmic reticulum, VP2 and VP3 form oligomers and integrate into the endoplasmic reticulum membrane. Heterooligomer VP2-VP3 may create a viroporin for transporting the viral genome across the endoplasmic reticulum membrane to the cytoplasm. Nuclear entry of the viral DNA involves the selective exposure and importin recognition of VP2 or Vp3 nuclear localiz
   5051..5704    +  promoter       GAL1,10 promoter: GAL1 and GAL10 genes of S. cerevisiae; divergent inducible promoter, regulated by Gal4
   5706..6857    +  CDS            VP1_POVMP: Experimental evidence at protein level: Swiss-Prot protein existence level 1. Forms an icosahedral capsid with a T=7 symmetry and a 40 nm diameter. The capsid is composed of 72 pentamers linked to each other by disulfide bonds and associated with VP2 or VP3 proteins. Interacts with terminal alpha(2,3)-linked sialic acids on the cell surface to provide virion attachment to target cell. This attachment induces virion internalization predominantly through caveolin-mediated endocytosis. Once attached, the virion is internalized by caveolin- mediated endocytosis and traffics to the endoplasmic reti
>Addgene plasmid #166676 | deltaVP1 + VP2C-GFP | addgene full sequence | sequence record 329830 | Addgene NGS Result
CTAGTAGGACTATTTGCAAAGGGAAGGGATGCTAAGGTAGAGGGTGAACGTTACAGAAAAGCAGGCTGGG
AAGCATATTTGAGAAGATGCGGCCAGCAAAACTAAAAAACTGTATTATAAGTAAATGCATGTATACTAAA
CTCACAAATTAGAGCTTCAATTTAATTATATCAGTTATTACCCGGGAATCTCGGTCGTAATGATTTAAAT
GCATGCAAGCTTGGCGTAATCATGGTCATAGCTGTTTCCTGTGTGAAATTGTTATCCGCTCACAATTCCA
CACAACATACGAGCCGGAAGCATAAAGTGTAAAGCCTGGGGTGCCTAATGAGTGAGCTAACTCACATTAA
TTGCGTTGCGCTCACTGCCCGCTTTCCAGTCGGGAAACCTGTCGTGCCAGCTGCATTAATGAATCGGCCA
ACGCGCGGGGAGAGGCGGTTTGCGTATTGGGCGCTCTTCCGCTTCCTCGCTCACTGACTCGCTGCGCTCG
GTCGTTCGGCTGCGGCGAGCGGTATCAGCTCACTCAAAGGCGGTAATACGGTTATCCACAGAATCAGGGG
ATAACGCAGGAAAGAACATGTGAGCAAAAGGCCAGCAAAAGGCCAGGAACCGTAAAAAGGCCGCGTTGCT
GGCGTTTTTCCATAGGCTCCGCCCCCCTGACGAGCATCACAAAAATCGACGCTCAAGTCAGAGGTGGCGA
AACCCGACAGGACTATAAAGATACCAGGCGTTTCCCCCTGGAAGCTCCCTCGTGCGCTCTCCTGTTCCGA
CCCTGCCGCTTACCGGATACCTGTCCGCCTTTCTCCCTTCGGGAAGCGTGGCGCTTTCTCATAGCTCACG
CTGTAGGTATCTCAGTTCGGTGTAGGTCGTTCGCTCCAAGCTGGGCTGTGTGCACGAACCCCCCGTTCAG
CCCGACCGCTGCGCCTTATCCGGTAACTATCGTCTTGAGTCCAACCCGGTAAGACACGACTTATCGCCAC
TGGCAGCAGCCACTGGTAACAGGATTAGCAGAGCGAGGTATGTAGGCGGTGCTACAGAGTTCTTGAAGTG
GTGGCCTAACTACGGCTACACTAGAAGAACAGTATTTGGTATCTGCGCTCTGCTGAAGCCAGTTACCTTC
GGAAAAAGAGTTGGTAGCTCTTGATCCGGCAAACAAACCACCGCTGGTAGCGGTGGTTTTTTTGTTTGCA
AGCAGCAGATTACGCGCAGAAAAAAAGGATCTCAAGAAGATCCTTTGATCTTTTCTACGGGGTCTGACGC
TCAGTGGAACGAAAACTCACGTTAAGGGATTTTGGTCATGAGATTATCAAAAAGGATCTTCACCTAGATC
CTTTTAAATTAAAAATGAAGTTTTAAATCAATCTAAAGTATATATGAGTAAACTTGGTCTGACAGTTACC
AATGCTTAATCAGTGAGGCACCTATCTCAGCGATCTGTCTATTTCGTTCATCCATAGTTGCCTGACTCCC
CGTCGTGTAGATAACTACGATACGGGAGGGCTTACCATCTGGCCCCAGTGCTGCAATGATACCGCGAGAC
CCACGCTCACCGGCTCCAGATTTATCAGCAATAAACCAGCCAGCCGGAAGGGCCGAGCGCAGAAGTGGTC
CTGCAACTTTATCCGCCTCCATCCAGTCTATTAATTGTTGCCGGGAAGCTAGAGTAAGTAGTTCGCCAGT
TAATAGTTTGCGCAACGTTGTTGCCATTGCTACAGGCATCGTGGTGTCACGCTCGTCGTTTGGTATGGCT
TCATTCAGCTCCGGTTCCCAACGATCAAGGCGAGTTACATGATCCCCCATGTTGTGCAAAAAAGCGGTTA
GCTCCTTCGGTCCTCCGATCGTTGTCAGAAGTAAGTTGGCCGCAGTGTTATCACTCATGGTTATGGCAGC
ACTGCATAATTCTCTTACTGTCATGCCATCCGTAAGATGCTTTTCTGTGACTGGTGAGTACTCAACCAAG
TCATTCTGAGAATAGTGTATGCGGCGACCGAGTTGCTCTTGCCCGGCGTCAATACGGGATAATACCGCGC
CACATAGCAGAACTTTAAAAGTGCTCATCATTGGAAAACGTTCTTCGGGGCGAAAACTCTCAAGGATCTT
ACCGCTGTTGAGATCCAGTTCGATGTAACCCACTCGTGCACCCAACTGATCTTCAGCATCTTTTACTTTC
ACCAGCGTTTCTGGGTGAGCAAAAACAGGAAGGCAAAATGCCGCAAAAAAGGGAATAAGGGCGACACGGA
AATGTTGAATACTCATACTCTTCCTTTTTCAATATTATTGAAGCATTTATCAGGGTTATTGTCTCATGAG
CGGATACATATTTGAATGTATTTAGAAAAATAAACAAATAGGGGTTCCGCGCACATTTCCCCGAAAAGTG
CCACCTGACGTCTAAGAAACCATTATTATCATGACATTAACCTATAAAAATAGGCGTATCACGAGGCCCT
TTCGTCTCGCGCGTTTCGGTGATGACGGTGAAAACCTCTGACACATGCAGCTCCCGGAGACGGTCACAGC
TTGTCTGTAAGCGGATGCCGGGAGCAGACAAGCCCGTCAGGGCGCGTCAGCGGGTGTTGGCGGGTGTCGG
GGCTGGCTTAACTATGCGGCATCAGAGCAGATTGTACTGAGAGTGCACCATATGCGGTGTGAAATACCGC
ACAGATGCGTAAGGAGAAAATACCGCATCAGGCGCCATTCGCCATTCAGGCTGCGCAACTGTTGGGAAGG
GCGATCGGTGCGGGCCTCTTCGCTATTACGCCAGCTGGCGAAAGGGGGATGTGCTGCAAGGCGATTAAGT
TGGGTAACGCCAGGGTTTTCCCAGTCACGACGTTGTAAAACGACGGCCAGTGAATTCATTTAAATTTTTT
TGATTCGGTAATCTCCGAACAGAAGGAAGAACGAAGGAAGGAGCACAGACTTAGATTGGTATATATACGC
ATATGTAGTGTTGAAGAAACATGAAATTGCCCAGTATTCTTAACCCAACTGCACAGAACAAAAACCTGCA
GGAAACGAAGATAAAACATGTCCACAAAATCATATACCAGTAGAGCTGAGACTCATGCAAGTCCGGTTGC
ATCGAAACTTTTACGTTTAATGGATGAAAAGAAGACCAATTTGTGTGCTTCTCTTGACGTTCGTTCGACT
GATGAGCTATTGAAACTTGTTGAAACGTTGGGTCCATACATTTGCCTTTTGAAAACACACGTTGATATCT
TGGATGATTTCAGTTATGAGGGTACTGTCGTTCCATTGAAAGCATTGGCAGAGAAATACAAGTTCTTGAT
ATTTGAGGACAGAAAATTCGCCGATATCGGTAACACAGTCAAATTACAATATACATCGGGCGTTTACCGT
ATCGCAGAATGGTCTGATATCACCAACGCCCACGGGGTTACTGGTGCTGGTATTGTTGCTGGCTTGAAAC
AAGGTGCGCAAGAGGTCACCAAAGAACCAAGGGGATTATTGATGCTTGCTGAATTGTCTTCCAAGGGTTC
TCTAGCACACGGTGAATATACTAAGGGTACCGTTGATATTGCAAAGAGTGATAAAGATTTCGTTATTGGG
TTCATTGCTCAGAACGATATGGGAGGAAGAGAAGAAGGGTTTGATTGGCTAATCATGACCCCAGGTGTAG
GTTTAGACGACAAAGGCGATGCATTGGGTCAGCAGTACAGAACCGTCGACGAAGTTGTAAGTGGTGGATC
AGATATCATCATTGTTGGCAGAGGACTTTTCGCCAAGGGTAGAGATCCTAAGGTTGAAGGTGAAAGATAC
AGAAATGCTGGATGGGAAGCGTACCAAAAGAGAATCAGCGCTCCCCATTAATTATACAGGAAACTTAATA
GAACAAATCACATATTTAATCTAATAGCCACCTGCATTGGCACGGTGCAACACTACTTCAACTTCATCTT
ACAAAAAGATCACGTGATCTGTTGTATTGGGATCTCTAGAGTAACAATATCATGAGACCTTTTATAGAAG
TGGCGCCAAAACTAAATGTATTTGAAAATACAAAAAACGCACAGGTTTCTTTATATATGTATATATATAT
ATATATATATAAAACTGTACATATACTGTTTAAATTAATCTATTTAAGATCTTTTGTACAATTCATCCAT
ACCATGGGTAATACCAGCAGCAGTAACAAATTCTAACAAGACCATGTGGTCTCTCTTTTCGTTTGGATCT
TTGGATAAGGCAGATTGAGTGGATAAGTAATGGTTGTCTGGTAACAAGACTGGACCATCACCAATTGGAG
TATTTTGTTGATAATGGTCAGCTAATTGAACAGAACCATCTTCAATGTTGTGTCTAATTTTGAAGTTAAC
TTTGATACCATTCTTTTGTTTGTCAGCCATGATGTAAACATTGTGAGAGTTATAGTTGTATTCCAATTTG
TGACCTAAAATGTTACCATCTTCTTTAAAATCAATACCTTTTAATTCGATTCTATTAACTAAGGTATCAC
CTTCAAACTTGACTTCAGCTCTGGTCTTGTAGTTACCGTCATCTTTGAAAAAAATAGTTCTTTCTTGAAC
ATAACCTTCTGGCATGGCAGACTTGAAAAAGTCATGTTGTTTCATATGATCTGGGTATCTCGCAAAACAT
TGAACACCATAACCGAAAGTAGTGACTAAGGTTGGCCATGGAACTGGCAATTTACCAGTAGTACAAATAA
ATTTTAAGGTCAATTTACCGTAAGTAGCATCACCTTCACCTTCACCGGAGACAGAAAATTTGTGACCATT
AACATCACCATCTAATTCAACCAAAATTGGGACAACACCAGTGAATAATTCTTCACCTTTAGAGGATCCC
ATAGAACCGCCGCCACCGGAGCCACCGCCACCAGAACCACCACCACCTGGAGTGATGTCACCATACAAAC
CCAAAATCAATGGCAACATCCAATCTGGAGTAACTCTTTGATGAGAAACAACTTGAGCTTGATAAAATTT
AATAACTTCACCAGATTCATCTTGAATATGAGCAGCTGGAGTTGGACCACCATTACCCATTTTATCGATT
TATATTGAATTTTCAAAAATTCTTACTTTTTTTTTTGGATGGACGCAAAGAAGTTTAATAATCATATTAC
ATGGCAATACCACCATATACATATCCATATCTAATCTTACTTATATGTTGTGGAAATGTAAAGAGCCCCA
TTATCTTAGCCTAAAAAAACCTTCTCTTTGGAACTTTCAGTAATACGCTTAACTGCTCATTGCTATATTG
AAGTACGGATTAGAAGCCGCCGAGCGGGCGACAGCCCTCCGACGGAAGACTCTCCTCCGTGCGTCCTGGT
CTTCACCGGTCGCGTTCCTGAAACGCAGATGTGCCTCGCGCCGCACTGCTCCGAACAATAAAGATTCTAC
AATACTAGCTTTTATGGTTATGAAGAGGAAAAATTGGCAGTAACCTGGCCCCACAAACCTTCAAATCAAC
GAATCAAATTAACAACCATAGGATAATAATGCGATTAGTTTTTTAGCCTTATTTCTGGGGTAATTAATCA
GCGAAGCGATGATTTTTGATCTATTAACAGATATATAAATGCAAAAGCTGCATAACCACTTTAACTAATA
CTTTCAACATTTTCGGTTTGTATTACTTCTTATTCAAATGTCATAAAAGTATCAACAAAAAATTGTTAAT
ATACCTCTATACTTTAACGTCAAGGAGAAAAAACTATAGCTAGCAAAATGGCTTCAGGTGTAAGTAAATG
CGAAACCAAATGCACAAAGGCTTGCCCTAGACCAGCTCCAGTTCCTAAGTTATTGATTAAAGGTGGTATG
GAAGTTTTGGATTTGGTTACAGGTCCAGATTCTGTTACTGAAATCGAAGCATTTTTGAACCCAAGAATGG
GTCAACCACCAACACCAGAATCTTTAACTGAAGGTGGTCAATATTACGGTTGGTCAAGAGGTATTAATTT
GGCTACATCTGATACTGAAGATTCACCAGGTAATAATACATTACCAACTTGGTCTATGGCAAAATTGCAA
TTACCAATGTTGAACGAAGATTTGACTTGTGATACTTTGCAAATGTGGGAAGCAGTTTCAGTTAAAACAG
AAGTTGTTGGTTCTGGTTCTTTGTTGGATGTTCATGGTTTTAATAAGCCAACAGATACTGTTAACACAAA
GGGTATTTCTACTCCAGTTGAAGGTTCACAATATCATGTTTTTGCTGTTGGTGGTGAACCATTGGATTTG
CAAGGTTTAGTTACAGATGCAAGAACTAAGTACAAGGAAGAAGGTGTTGTTACTATTAAAACAATCACTA
AGAAAGATATGGTTAATAAGGATCAAGTTTTGAACCCAATTTCAAAGGCTAAATTGGATAAGGATGGCAT
GTACCCAGTTGAAATTTGGCATCCAGATCCAGCTAAAAATGAAAACACAAGATACTTCGGTAATTACACT
GGTGGTACTACAACTCCACCAGTTTTGCAATTCACTAACACTTTGACAACTGTTTTGTTAGATGAAAATG
GTGTTGGTCCATTATGTAAAGGTGAAGGTTTGTACTTATCTTGCGTTGATATTATGGGTTGGAGAGTTAC
AAGAAACTACGATGTTCATCATTGGAGAGGTTTGCCAAGATACTTCAAGATTACTTTAAGAAAAAGATGG
GTTAAAAATCCATACCCAATGGCTTCTTTGATTTCTTCTTTGTTTAATAATATGTTACCACAAGTTCAAG
GTCAACCAATGGAAGGTGAAAACACACAAGTTGAAGAAGTTAGAGTTTACGATGGTACTGAACCAGTTCC
AGGTGACCCTGACATGACAAGATATGTAGATAGATTCGGTAAAACTAAAACTGTATTCCCTGGTAATTAA
GCGGCCGCA
